>Addgene plasmid #246284 | p305N-1 | addgene full sequence | sequence record 491113 | Addgene NGS Result
TTGAGATCCTTTTTTTCTGCGCGTAATCTGCTGCTTGCAAACAAAAAAACCACCGCTACCAGCGGTGGTT
TGTTTGCCGGATCAAGAGCTACCAACTCTTTTTCCGAAGGTAACTGGCTTCAGCAGAGCGCAGATACCAA
ATACTGTTCTTCTAGTGTAGCCGTAGTTAGGCCACCACTTCAAGAACTCTGTAGCACCGCCTACATACCT
CGCTCTGCTAATCCTGTTACCAGTGGCTGCTGCCAGTGGCGATAAGTCGTGTCTTACCGGGTTGGACTCA
AGACGATAGTTACCGGATAAGGCGCAGCGGTCGGGCTGAACGGGGGGTTCGTGCACACAGCCCAGCTTGG
AGCGAACGACCTACACCGAACTGAGATACCTACAGCGTGAGCTATGAGAAAGCGCCACGCTTCCCGAAGG
GAGAAAGGCGGACAGGTATCCGGTAAGCGGCAGGGTCGGAACAGGAGAGCGCACGAGGGAGCTTCCAGGG
GGAAACGCCTGGTATCTTTATAGTCCTGTCGGGTTTCGCCACCTCTGACTTGAGCGTCGATTTTTGTGAT
GCTCGTCAGGGGGGCGGAGCCTATGGAAAAACGCCAGCAACGCGGCCTTTTTACGGTTCCTGGCCTTTTG
CTGGCCTTTTGCTCACATGTTCTTTCCTGCGTTATCCCCTGATTCTGTGGATAACCGTATTACCGCCTTT
GAGTGAGCTGATACCGCTCGCCGCAGCCGAACGACCGAGCGCAGCGAGTCAGTGAGCGAGGAAGCGGAAG
AGGATCTCAGTAAAGCGCTGGCTGCTGAACCCCCAGCCGGAACTGACCCCACAAGGCCCTAGCGTTTGCA
ATGCACCAGGTCATCATTGACCCAGGCGTGTTCCACCAGGCCGCTGCCTCGCAACTCTTCGCAGGCTTCG
CCGACCTGCTCGCGCCACTTCTTCACGCGGGTGGAATCCGATCCGCACATGAGGCGGAAGGTTTCCAGCT
TGAGCGGGTACGGCTCCCGGTGCGAGCTGAAATAGTCGAACATCCGTCGGGCCGTCGGCGACAGCTTGCG
GTACTTCTCCCATATGAATTTCGTGTAGTGGTCGCCAGCAAACAGCACGACGATTTCCTCGTCGATCAGG
ACCTGGCAACGGGACGTTTTCTTGCCACGGTCCAGGACGCGGAAGCGGTGCAGCAGCGACACCGATTCCA
GGTGCCCAACGCGGTCGGACGTGAAGCCCATCGCCGTCGCCTGTAGGCGCGACAGGCATTCCTCGGCCTT
CGTGTAATACCGGCCATTGATCGACCAGCCCAGGTCCTGGCAAAGCTCGTAGAACGTGAAGGTGATCGGC
TCGCCGATAGGGGTGCGCTTCGCGTACTCCAACACCTGCTGCCACACCAGTTCGTCATCGTCGGCCCGCA
GCTCGACGCCGGTGTAGGTGATCTTCACGTCCTTGTTGACGTGGAAAATGACCTTGTTTTGCAGCGCCTC
GCGCGGGATTTTCTTGTTGCGCGTGGTGAACAGGGCAGAGCGGGCCGTGTCGTTTGGCATCGCTCGCATC
GTGTCCGGCCACGGCGCAATATCGAACAAGGAAAGCTGCATTTCCTTGATCTGCTGCTTCGTGTGTTTCA
GCAACGCGGCTTGCTTGGCCTCGCTGACCTGTTTTGCCAGGTCCTCGCCGGCGGTTTTTCGCTTCTTGGT
CGTCATAGTTCCTCGCGTGTCGATGGTCATCGACTTCGCCAAACCTGCCGCCTCCTGTTCGAGACGACGC
GAACGCTCCACGGCGGCCGATGGCGCGGGCAGGGCAGGGGGAGCCAGTTGCACGCTGTCGCGCTCGATCT
TGGCCGTAGCTTGCTGGGCCATCGAGCCGACGGACTGGAAGGTTTCGCGGGGCGCACGCATGACGGTGCG
GCTTGCGATGGTTTCGGCATCCTCGGCGGAAAACCCCGCGTCGATCAGTTCTTGCCTGTATGCCTTCCGG
TCAAACGTCCGATTCATTCACCCTCCTTGCGGGATTGCCCCGACTCACGCCGGGGCAATGTGCCCTTATT
CCTGATTTGATCCGCCTGGTGCCTTGGTGTCCAGATAATCCACCTTATCGGCAATGAAGTCGGTCCCGTA
GACCGTCTGGCCGTCCTTCTCGTACTTGGTATTCCGAATCTTGCCCTGCACGAATACCAGCGACCCCTTG
CCCAAATACTTGCCGTGGGCCTCGGCCTGAGAGCCAAAACACTTGATGCGGAAGAAGTCGGTGCGCTCCT
GCTTGTCGCCAGCATCGTTGCGCCACATCTAGGTACTAAAACAATTCATCCAGTAAAATATAATATTTTA
TTTTCTCCCAATCAGGCTTGATCCCCAGTAAGTCAAAAAATAGCTCGACATACTGTTCTTCCCCAATATC
CTCCCTGATCGACCGGACGCAGAAGGCAATGTCATACCACTTGTCCGCCCTGCCGCTTCTCCCAAGATCA
ATAAAGCCACTTACTTTGCCATCTTTCACAAAGATGTTGCTGTCTCCCAGGTCGCCGTGGGAAAAGACAA
GTTCCTCTTCGGGCTTTTCCGTCTTTAAAAAATCATACAGCTCGCGCGGATCTTTAAATGGGGTGTCTTC
TTCCCAGTTTTCGCAATCCACATCGGCCAGATCGTTATTCAGTAAGTAATCCAATTCGGCTAAGCGGCTG
TCTAAGCTATTCGTATAGGGACAATCCGATATGTCGATGGAGTGAAAGAGCCTGATGCACTCCGCATACA
GCTCGATAATCTTTTCAGGGCTTTGTTCATCTTCATACTCTTCCGAGCAAAGGACGCCATCGGCCTCACT
CATGAGCAGATTGCTCCAGCCATCATGCCGTTCAAGGTGCAGGACCTTTGGAACAGGCAGCTTTCCTTCC
AGCCATAGCATCATGTCCTTTTCCCGTTCCACATCATAGGTGGTCCCTTTATACCGGCTGTCCGTCATTT
TTAAATATAGGTTTTCATTTTCTCCCACCAGCTTATATACCTTAGCAGGAGACATTCCTTCCGTATCTTT
TACGCAGCGGTATTTTTCGATCAGTTTTTTCAATTCCGGTGATATTCTCATTTTAGCCATTTATTATTTC
CTTCCTCTTTTCTACAGTATTTAAAGATACCCCAAGAAGCTAATTATAACAAGACGAACTCCAATTCACT
GTTCCTTGCATTCTAAAACTTTAAATACCAGAAAACAGCTTTTTCAAAGTTGTTTTCAAAGTTGGCGTAT
AACATAGTATCGACGGAGCCGATTTTGAAACCACAATTATGGGTGATGCTGCCAACGCGAGAGCGGGCCG
GGAGGGTTCGAGAAGGGGGGGCACCCCCCTTCGGCGTGCGCGGTCACGCGCACAGGGCGCAGCCCTGGTT
AAAAACAAGGTTTATAAATATTGGTTTAAAAGCAGGTTAAAAGACAGGTTAGCGGTGGCCGAAAAACGGG
CGGAAACCCTTGCAAATGCTGGATTTTCTGCCTGTGGACAGCCCCTCAAATGTCAATAGGTGCGCCCCTC
ATCTGTCAGCACTCTGCCCCTCAAGTGTCAAGGATCGCGCCCCTCATCTGTCAGTAGTCGCGCCCCTCAA
GTGTCAATACCGCAGGGCACTTATCCCCAGGCTTGTCCACATCATCTGTGGGAAACTCGCGTAAAATCAG
GCGTTTTCGCCGATTTGCGAGGCTGGCCAGCTCCACGTCGCCGGCCGAAATCGAGCCTGCCCCTCATCTG
TCAACGCCGCGCCGGGTGAGTCGGCCCCTCAAGTGTCAACGTCCGCCCCTCATCTGTCAGTGAGGGCCAA
GTTTTCCGCGAGGTATCCACAACGCCGGCGGCTGCGGTGTCTCGCACACGGCTTCGACGGCGTTTCTGGC
GCGTTTGCAGGGCCATAGACGGCCGCCAGCCCAGCGGCGAGGGCAACCAGCCCGGTGAGCGTCTCTAGTG
GACTGATGGGCTGCCTGTATCGAGTGGTGATTTTGTGCCGAGCTGCCGGTCGGGGAGCTGTTGGCTGGCT
GGTGGCAGGATATATTGTGGTGTAAACAAATTGACGATTTAAATGGTAGGCGCGGCTTAATTAAGCGCTT
AATTAAGCGCTTAATTAAGCGCTTAATAAGCCGCGCCGTACCCCAATAGTCTCGACAGACACATAGCACC
TAACATTATTGCTTAAATTTACTATTTTTTTACTATATTATACTCAACCCAATGAGCATAAAGACTGTAA
AATCTCAAATTCCTGAGAAGCATATTTATCGATCCCACAGACTTGATAGTTCCATAATCCATACGCTGCA
GCCAAATTGCTAGTGTGTTGAACATTTAACACGTAGAGAACTAGAAAAGATATAAAACTAAGATTGATAT
CCAAAATAGACGAGAACAATAAGCAAAAACTCTTAGTTTTGAAATAAATCAACAATCCCGAGGGTTGTCA
CATACATCAAAAACGAAAATCCATATAGCAAAAAAAACTCTAAATTACCGTTCGACAAAAAGAGAAAACT
GATAGGACATTTGCTAAACATTAAAATCAAAATTTGGATCAAGCCGAATTCTCAGAAGAACTCGTCAAGA
AGGCGATAGAAGGCGATGCGCTGCGAATCGGGAGCGGCGATACCGTAAAGCACGAGGAAGCGGTCAGCCC
ATTCGCCGCCAAGCTCTTCAGCAATATCACGGGTAGCCAACGCTATGTCCTGATAGCGGTCCGCCACACC
CAGCCGGCCACAGTCGATGAATCCAGAAAAGCGGCCATTTTCCACCATGATATTCGGCAAGCAGGCATCG
CCATGGGTCACGACGAGATCATCGCCGTCGGGCATGCGCGCCTTGAGCCTGGCGAACAGTTCGGCTGGCG
CGAGCCCCTGATGCTCTTCGTCCAGATCATCCTGATCGACAAGACCGGCTTCCATCCGAGTACGTGCTCG
CTCGATGCGATGTTTCGCTTGGTGGTCGAATGGGCAGGTAGCCGGATCAAGCGTATGCAGCCGCCGCATT
GCATCAGCCATGATGGATACTTTCTCGGCAGGAGCAAGGTGAGATGACAGGAGATCCTGCCCCGGCACTT
CGCCCAATAGCAGCCAGTCCCTTCCCGCTTCAGTGACAACGTCGAGCACAGCTGCGCAAGGAACGCCCGT
CGTGGCCAGCCACGATAGCCGCGCTGCCTCGTCCTGCAGTTCATTCAGGGCACCGGACAGGTCGGTCTTG
ACAAAAAGAACCGGGCGCCCCTGCGCTGACAGCCGGAACACGGCGGCATCAGAGCAGCCGATTGTCTGTT
GTGCCCAGTCATAGCCGAATAGCCTCTCCACCCAAGCGGCCGGAGAACCTGCGTGCAATCCATCTTGTTC
AATCATCTCGAGACGTACCGCGCGATGCATTCGAAGATCGATCCTTCGCCTGGAGGAGAGAAATCAGTGG
CGCTGCGGCTTTTAGGGTTTCTTTGTTGATGGAATGAGAGTGTAAGCTCTGCCAGTGCCACTTTATTAGG
GTTTTACAAGCCCTTTTCTTCGTAATTGGGCCTGACATTTTGTGCCACTTGGGCCTTTAGAGATGAAAAT
GTATATTGGGCTTAAGTTGACTTGAAGGATAAATTAGTTTAGGATATTACGTTTTTTATGAGAATTGGTG
TGTCGGATACATGTATATGATGCATTCAAATATATGTATTCTAGATACATTTAAGTTTAGATACAATCTA
AAATGTGTCTTTAATTACAGGACTGTAACTAAAATACTTAATGTAAGAAGAATATTACTCCTTTAATAGC
TTTTGAGTATATCTAGTCTAACATCTTTTAAAAAAGTCTAATTTCTTTCATTTATTTTTCGAGCAATAGC
AAAGTGCATAATTATTTTTTTCTTCTAGAAATTCAGATTTGTTTCTCTAAATTTTGAGATTCTTTTCTCA
ATTTTGTATGTCTAGAGAACAATGTGTATTTTTCACTCTAGTTGGTTGTTACTTTGTTGAATGTTCTGAT
AAAAGTATATTGTTATTTCTGAAGTAGATATAAACCTTCATTTGGAAATTATACATAAATCAAAATCGTT
AATTATCTAGATCAAGATATATGCCCTTTTCCTAATGTATTTGATACATGCACCTAATTTCACTAGATGT
ATCTTTTCTATTTTTTAAATTATGAATAGTTAATTTTTTCCATATGTGTATTTGATACATACTTCATGAC
TTTAAAAAATTAATTATATACCAGATATATGTATTTAAAATTTGTTATGTATTTAAAGTATGTATATGAT
TATTCGATATTAATCTCTTCGATGAAGGCCTATTTCTCCCACATCGCTCAAATCTAAACAAATCTTGTTG
TATATATAACACTGAGGGAGCACCATTGGTCACATGCCCGAAGGCTACGTCCGTTTTAGAGCTAGAAATA
GCAAGTTAAAATAAGGCTAGTCCGTTATCAACTTGAAAAAGTGGCACCGAGTCGGTGCTTTTTTTACTAG
TGGAGCTCAACTTTTGATTCGCTATTTGCAGTGCACCTGTGGCGTTCATCACATCTTTTGTGACACTGTT
TGCACTGGTCATTGCTATTACAAAGGACCTTCCTGATGTTGAAGGAGATCGAAAGTAAGTAACTGCACGC
ATAACCATTTTCTTTCCGCTCTTTGGCTCAATCCATTTGACAGTCAAAGACAATGTTTAACCAGCTCCGT
TTGATATATTGTCTTTATGTGTTTGTTCAAGCATGTTTAGTTAATCATGCCTTTGATTGATCTTGAATAG
GTTCCAAATATCAACCCTGGCAACAAAACTTGGAGTGAGAAACATTGCATTCCTCGGTTCTGGACTTCTG
CTAGTAAATTATGTTTCAGCCATATCACTAGCTTTCTACATGCCTCAGGTGAATTCATCTATTTCCGTCT
TAACTATTTCGGTTAATTAAAGCACGAACACCATTACTGCATGTAGAAGCTTGATAAACTATCGCCACCA
ATTTATTTTTGTTGCGATATTGTTACTTTCCTCAGTATGCAGCTTTGAAAAGACCAACCCTCTTATCCTT
TAACAATGAACAGGTTTTTAGAGGTAGCTTGATGATTCCTGCACATGTGATCTTGGCTTCAGGCTTAATT
TTCCAGGTAAAGCATTATGAGATACTCTTATATCTCTTACATACTTTTGAGATAATGCACAAGAACTTCA
TAACTATATGCTTTAGTTTCTGCATTTGACACTGCCAAATTCATTAATCTCTAATATCTTTGTTGTTGAT
CTTTGGTAGACATGGGTACTAGAAAAAGCAAACTACACCAAGGTAAAATACTTTTGTACAAACATAAACT
CGTTATCACGGAACATCAATGGAGTGTATATCTAACGGAGTGTAGAAACATTTGATTATTGCAGGAAGCT
ATCTCAGGATATTATCGGTTTATATGGAATCTCTTCTACGCAGAGTATCTGTTATTCCCCTTCCTCTAGC
TTTCAATTTCATGGTGAGGATATGCAGTTTTCTTTGTATATCATTCTTCTTCTTCTTTGTAGCTTGGAGT
CAAAATCGGTTCCTTCATGTACATACATCAAGGATATGTCCTTCTGAATTTTTATATCTTGCAATAAAAA
TGCTTGTACCAATTGAAACACCAGCTTTTTGAGTTCTATGATCACTGACTTGGTTCTAACCAAAAAAAAA
AAAATGTTTAATTTACATATCTAAAAGTAGGTTTAGGGAAACCTAAACAGTAAAATATTTGTATATTATT
CGAATTTCACTCATCATAAAAACTTAAATTGCACCATAAAATTTTGTTTTACTATTAATGATGTAATTTG
TGTAACTTAAGATAAAAATAATATTCCGTAAGTTAACCGGCTAAAACCACGTATAAACCAGGGAACCTGT
TAAACCGGTTCTTTACTGGATAAAGAAATGAAAGCCCATGTAGACAGCTCCATTAGAGCCCAAACCCTAA
ATTTCTCATCTATATAAAAGGAGTGACATTAGGGTTTTTGTTCGTCCTCTTAAAGCTTCTCGTTTTCTCT
GCCGTCTCTCTCATTCGCGCGACGCAAACGATCTTCAGGTGATCTTCTTTCTCCAAATCCTCTCTCATAA
CTCTGATTTCGTACTTGTGTATTTGAGCTCACGCTCTGTTTCTCTCACCACAGCAGCTAGCATGGACAAG
AAGTACTCCATTGGGCTCGATATCGGCACAAACAGCGTCGGCTGGGCCGTCATTACGGACGAGTACAAGG
TGCCGAGCAAAAAATTCAAAGTTCTGGGCAATACCGATCGCCACAGCATAAAGAAGAACCTCATTGGCGC
CCTCCTGTTCGACTCCGGGGAGACGGCCGAAGCCACGCGGCTCAAAAGAACAGCACGGCGCAGATATACC
CGCAGAAAGAATCGGATCTGCTACCTGCAGGAGATCTTTAGTAATGAGATGGCTAAGGTGGATGACTCTT
TCTTCCATAGGCTGGAGGAGTCCTTTTTGGTGGAGGAGGATAAAAAGCACGAGCGCCACCCAATCTTTGG
CAATATCGTGGACGAGGTGGCGTACCATGAAAAGTACCCAACCATATATCATCTGAGGAAGAAGCTTGTA
GACAGTACTGATAAGGCTGACTTGCGGTTGATCTATCTCGCGCTGGCGCATATGATCAAATTTCGGGGAC
ACTTCCTCATCGAGGGGGACCTGAACCCAGACAACAGCGATGTCGACAAACTCTTTATCCAACTGGTTCA
GACTTACAATCAGCTTTTCGAAGAGAACCCGATCAACGCATCCGGAGTTGACGCCAAAGCAATCCTGAGC
GCTAGGCTGTCCAAATCCCGGCGGCTCGAAAACCTCATCGCACAGCTCCCTGGGGAGAAGAAGAACGGCC
TGTTTGGTAATCTTATCGCCCTGTCACTCGGGCTGACCCCCAACTTTAAATCTAACTTCGACCTGGCCGA
AGATGCCAAGCTTCAACTGAGCAAAGACACCTACGATGATGATCTCGACAATCTGCTGGCCCAGATCGGC
GACCAGTACGCAGACCTTTTTTTGGCGGCAAAGAACCTGTCAGACGCCATTCTGCTGAGTGATATTCTGC
GAGTGAACACGGAGATCACCAAAGCTCCGCTGAGCGCTAGTATGATCAAGCGCTATGATGAGCACCACCA
AGACTTGACTTTGCTGAAGGCCCTTGTCAGACAGCAACTGCCTGAGAAGTACAAGGAAATTTTCTTCGAT
CAGTCTAAAAATGGCTACGCCGGATACATTGACGGCGGAGCAAGCCAGGAGGAATTTTACAAATTTATTA
AGCCCATCTTGGAAAAAATGGACGGCACCGAGGAGCTGCTGGTAAAGCTTAACAGAGAAGATCTGTTGCG
CAAACAGCGCACTTTCGACAATGGAAGCATCCCCCACCAGATTCACCTGGGCGAACTGCACGCTATCCTC
AGGCGGCAAGAGGATTTCTACCCCTTTTTGAAAGATAACAGGGAAAAGATTGAGAAAATCCTCACATTTC
GGATACCCTACTATGTAGGCCCCCTCGCCCGGGGAAATTCCAGATTCGCGTGGATGACTCGCAAATCAGA
AGAGACCATCACTCCCTGGAACTTCGAGGAAGTCGTGGATAAGGGGGCCTCTGCCCAGTCCTTCATCGAA
AGGATGACTAACTTTGATAAAAATCTGCCTAACGAAAAGGTGCTTCCTAAACACTCTCTGCTGTACGAGT
ACTTCACAGTTTATAACGAGCTGACCAAGGTCAAATACGTCACAGAAGGGATGAGAAAGCCAGCATTCCT
GTCTGGAGAGCAGAAGAAAGCTATCGTGGACCTCCTCTTCAAGACGAACCGGAAAGTTACCGTGAAACAG
CTCAAAGAAGACTATTTCAAAAAGATTGAATGTTTCGACTCTGTTGAAATCAGCGGAGTGGAGGATCGCT
TCAACGCATCCCTGGGAACGTATCACGATCTCCTGAAAATCATTAAAGACAAGGACTTCCTGGACAATGA
GGAGAACGAGGACATTCTTGAGGACATTGTCCTCACCCTTACGTTGTTTGAAGATAGGGAGATGATTGAA
GAACGCTTGAAAACTTACGCTCATCTCTTCGACGACAAAGTCATGAAACAGCTCAAGAGGCGCCGATATA
CAGGATGGGGGCGGCTGTCAAGAAAACTGATCAATGGCATCCGAGACAAGCAGAGTGGAAAGACAATCCT
GGATTTTCTTAAGTCCGATGGATTTGCCAACCGGAACTTCATGCAGTTGATCCATGATGACTCTCTCACC
TTTAAGGAGGACATCCAGAAAGCACAAGTTTCTGGCCAGGGGGACAGTCTTCACGAGCACATCGCTAATC
TTGCAGGTAGCCCAGCTATCAAAAAGGGAATACTGCAGACCGTTAAGGTCGTGGATGAACTCGTCAAAGT
AATGGGAAGGCATAAGCCCGAGAATATCGTTATCGAGATGGCCCGAGAGAACCAAACTACCCAGAAGGGA
CAGAAGAACAGTAGGGAAAGGATGAAGAGGATTGAAGAGGGTATAAAAGAACTGGGGTCCCAAATCCTTA
AGGAACACCCAGTTGAAAACACCCAGCTTCAGAATGAGAAGCTCTACCTGTACTACCTGCAGAACGGCAG
GGACATGTACGTGGATCAGGAACTGGACATCAATCGGCTCTCCGACTACGACGTGGATCATATCGTGCCC
CAGTCTTTTCTCAAAGATGATTCTATTGATAATAAAGTGTTGACAAGATCCGATAAAAATAGAGGGAAGA
GTGATAACGTCCCCTCAGAAGAAGTTGTCAAGAAAATGAAAAATTATTGGCGGCAGCTGCTGAACGCCAA
ACTGATCACACAACGGAAGTTCGATAATCTGACTAAGGCTGAACGAGGTGGCCTGTCTGAGTTGGATAAA
GCCGGCTTCATCAAAAGGCAGCTTGTTGAGACACGCCAGATCACCAAGCACGTGGCCCAAATTCTCGATT
CACGCATGAACACCAAGTACGATGAAAATGACAAACTGATTCGAGAGGTGAAAGTTATTACTCTGAAGTC
TAAGCTGGTCTCAGATTTCAGAAAGGACTTTCAGTTTTATAAGGTGAGAGAGATCAACAATTACCACCAT
GCGCATGATGCCTACCTGAATGCAGTGGTAGGCACTGCACTTATCAAAAAATATCCCAAGCTTGAATCTG
AATTTGTTTACGGAGACTATAAAGTGTACGATGTTAGGAAAATGATCGCAAAGTCTGAGCAGGAAATAGG
CAAGGCCACCGCTAAGTACTTCTTTTACAGCAATATTATGAATTTTTTCAAGACCGAGATTACACTGGCC
AATGGAGAGATTCGGAAGCGACCACTTATCGAAACAAACGGAGAAACAGGAGAAATCGTGTGGGACAAGG
GTAGGGATTTCGCGACAGTCCGGAAGGTCCTGTCCATGCCGCAGGTGAACATCGTTAAAAAGACCGAAGT
ACAGACCGGAGGCTTCTCCAAGGAAAGTATCCTCCCGAAAAGGAACAGCGACAAGCTGATCGCACGCAAA
AAAGATTGGGACCCCAAGAAATACGGCGGATTCGATTCTCCTACAGTCGCTTACAGTGTACTGGTTGTGG
CCAAAGTGGAGAAAGGGAAGTCTAAAAAACTCAAAAGCGTCAAGGAACTGCTGGGCATCACAATCATGGA
GCGATCAAGCTTCGAAAAAAACCCCATCGACTTTCTCGAAGCGAAAGGATATAAAGAGGTCAAAAAAGAC
CTCATCATTAAGCTTCCCAAGTACTCTCTCTTTGAGCTTGAAAACGGCCGGAAACGAATGCTCGCTAGTG
CGGGCGAGCTGCAGAAAGGTAACGAGCTGGCACTGCCCTCTAAATACGTTAATTTCTTGTATCTGGCCAG
CCACTATGAAAAGCTCAAAGGGTCTCCCGAAGATAATGAGCAGAAGCAGCTGTTCGTGGAACAACACAAA
CACTACCTTGATGAGATCATCGAGCAAATAAGCGAGTTCTCCAAAAGAGTGATCCTCGCCGACGCTAACC
TCGATAAGGTGCTTTCTGCTTACAATAAGCACAGGGATAAGCCCATCAGGGAGCAGGCAGAAAACATTAT
CCACTTGTTTACTCTGACCAACTTGGGCGCGCCTGCAGCCTTCAAGTACTTCGACACCACCATAGACAGA
AAGCGGTACACCTCTACAAAGGAGGTCCTGGACGCCACACTGATTCATCAGTCAATTACGGGGCTCTATG
AAACAAGAATCGACCTCTCTCAGCTCGGTGGAGACGGAACAAGAAAGAGAAGAAAGGTGTGACGGATCCT
CGAATATGAAGATGAAGATGAAATATTTGGTGTGTCAAATAAAAAGCTTGTGTGCTTAAGTTTGTGTTTT
TTTCTTGGCTTGTTGTGTTATGAATTTGTGGCTTTTTCTAATATCAAATGAATGTAAGATCTCATTATAA
TGAATAAACAAATGTTTCTATAATCCATTGTGAATGTTTTGTTGGATCTCTTCTGCAGCATATAACTACT
GTATGTGCTATGGTATGGACTATGGAATATGATTAAAGATAAGGTTTAAACTATCAGTGTTTGACAGGAT
ATATTGGCGGGTAAACCTAAGAGAAAAGAGCGTTTATTAGAATAATCGGATATTTAAAAGGGCGTGAAAA
GGTTTATCCGTTCGTCCATTTGTATGTGCATGCCAACCACAGGAGATCCAAAAGGATCTAGGTGAAGATC
CTTTTTGATAATCTCATGACCAAAATCCCTTAACGTGAGTTTTCGTTCCACTGAGCGTCAGACCCCGTAG
AAAAGATCAAAGGATCTTC
Features (pLannotate 1.2.2; 15 found; start..end, strand, type, name):
      1..589     +  rep_origin     ori: high-copy-number ColE1/pMB1/pBR322/pUC origin of replication
    778..805     -  CDS            TetR (fragment): tetracycline resistance regulatory protein; tetR
    829..1977    -  CDS            trfA: trans-acting replication protein that binds to and activates oriV
   2276..3070    -  CDS            KanR: aminoglycoside phosphotransferase; aphA-3; confers resistance to kanamycin
   3282..3913    -  rep_origin     oriV: incP origin of replication
   3993..4017    +  misc_feature   LB T-DNA repeat: left border repeat from nopaline C58 T-DNA
   4532..5326    -  CDS            NeoR/KanR: aminoglycoside phosphotransferase from Tn5; aph(3')-II (or nptII); confers resistance to neomycin, kanamycin, and G418 (Geneticin®)
   6333..6352    +  CDS            VN155(I152L) (fragment): improved N-terminal fragment of mVenus for use in bimolecular fluorescence complementation (BiFC) (Kodama and Hu, 2010)
   6353..6428    +  misc_RNA       gRNA scaffold: guide RNA scaffold for the Streptococcus pyogenes CRISPR/Cas9 system
   6470..6841    +  CDS            HST (fragment): HSTC_ARATH - Also known as HPT2, VTE2-2. Experimental evidence at protein level: Swiss-Prot protein existence level 1. Involved in the synthesis of plastoquinone-9. Can use both homogentisic acid and 2,5-dihydroxyphenylacetic acid gamma-lactone as prenyl acceptors, and solanesyl diphosphate > farnesyl diphosphate > geranylgeranyl diphosphate >> phytyl diphosphate as prenyl donors. Do not catalyze the decardoxylation of homogentisate uncoupled from prenylation. From Arabidopsis thaliana (Mouse-ear cress).
   6993..7076    +  CDS            HST (fragment): HSTC_ARATH - Also known as HPT2, VTE2-2. Experimental evidence at protein level: Swiss-Prot protein existence level 1. Involved in the synthesis of plastoquinone-9. Can use both homogentisic acid and 2,5-dihydroxyphenylacetic acid gamma-lactone as prenyl acceptors, and solanesyl diphosphate > farnesyl diphosphate > geranylgeranyl diphosphate >> phytyl diphosphate as prenyl donors. Do not catalyze the decardoxylation of homogentisate uncoupled from prenylation. From Arabidopsis thaliana (Mouse-ear cress).
   7342..7416    +  CDS            HST (fragment): HSTC_ARATH - Also known as HPT2, VTE2-2. Experimental evidence at protein level: Swiss-Prot protein existence level 1. Involved in the synthesis of plastoquinone-9. Can use both homogentisic acid and 2,5-dihydroxyphenylacetic acid gamma-lactone as prenyl acceptors, and solanesyl diphosphate > farnesyl diphosphate > geranylgeranyl diphosphate >> phytyl diphosphate as prenyl donors. Do not catalyze the decardoxylation of homogentisate uncoupled from prenylation. From Arabidopsis thaliana (Mouse-ear cress).
   8112..12215   +  CDS            cas9: CAS9_STRP1 - Also known as csn1 From Streptococcus pyogenes serotype M1.
  12255..12503   +  terminator     HSP terminator: efficient transcription terminator from the Arabidopsis thaliana heat shock protein 18.2 gene (Nagaya et al., 2010)
  12522..12546   +  misc_feature   RB T-DNA repeat: right border repeat from nopaline C58 T-DNA
