[The description below was written by a language model from this plasmid's Addgene catalogue record and pLannotate feature annotations shown in this document.]
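Description:
p305N-1 is a 12.8 kb plant binary vector for CRISPR-Cas9 editing, built on the p305N backbone and designed to test the Arabidopsis thaliana U3b small nucleolar RNA promoter, a short RNA polymerase III promoter, as a driver of guide RNA expression. The backbone carries a high-copy ColE1/pUC-type origin for propagation in E. coli, together with the broad-host-range IncP oriV and its activating replication protein trfA, an arrangement that normally allows maintenance in Agrobacterium for T-DNA delivery. Bacterial selection is by kanamycin through an aphA-3 aminoglycoside phosphotransferase located outside the T-DNA.

Between the nopaline-type left and right border repeats, the T-DNA holds three functional units. Next to the left border is an nptII (NeoR/KanR) gene, which serves as the plant selectable marker; its promoter and terminator are not annotated. Next comes the guide RNA cassette, in which the AtU3b promoter (not itself annotated, but named in the catalogue entry) drives a 20-nt spacer fused to the Streptococcus pyogenes gRNA scaffold. The spacer targets mEGFP, which explains why the annotation software labelled it as a short fragment of an mVenus-derived protein. Downstream is the S. pyogenes Cas9 coding sequence, ended by the Arabidopsis HSP18.2 terminator. The Cas9 promoter is not stated. The region upstream of Cas9 contains several short matches to the Arabidopsis HST gene, which may simply reflect Arabidopsis genomic sequence in that regulatory region rather than an expressed HST product.

The construct is used to assess how well AtU3b supports editing by scoring loss of mEGFP signal in Nicotiana benthamiana and poplar reporter lines. It was made as part of a comparison of compact, nonredundant Pol III promoters for plant CRISPR applications.
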