Addgene plasmid #246284: p305N-1
Purpose: Evaluation of AtU3b promoter (Pol III promoter) for CRISPR-Cas9 editing of mEGFP in Nicotiana benthamiana and poplar reporter lines
Depositing lab: Chung-Jui Tsai. Depositing organization: University of Georgia. Publication: A compendium of nonredundant short polymerase III promoters for CRISPR applications. Deguchi M, Sinclair KM, Patel A, Coile M, Ortega MA, Bewg WP, Tsai CJ. Plant Physiol. 2025 Jul 3;198(3):kiaf294. doi: 10.1093/plphys/kiaf294. PubMed 40673482.
Backbone
  Vector backbone: p305N
  Vector type: Plant Expression, CRISPR
Growth in bacteria
  Bacterial resistance: Kanamycin, 50 μg/mL
  Growth temperature: 37°C
  Growth strain: DH5alpha
  Copy number: High Copy
Gene/Insert
  Gene/Insert name: AtU3b promoter
  gRNA/shRNA sequence: CATGCCCGAAGGCTACGTCC
  Species: A. thaliana (mustard weed)
  Promoter: AtU3b promoter
  Cloning method: Gibson Cloning
Terms and licenses: Academic/Nonprofit Terms; Industry Terms: Not Available to Industry
How to cite: p305N-1 was a gift from Chung-Jui Tsai (Addgene plasmid # 246284 ; http://n2t.net/addgene:246284 ; RRID:Addgene_246284)
