>Addgene plasmid #246284 | p305N-1 | depositor partial sequence | sequence record 487303 | promoter
ATTTCTCCCACATCGCTCAAATCTAAACAAATCTTGTTGTATATATAACACTGAGGGAGCACCATTGGTC
